Addgene plasmid #198828: pDO001
Purpose: Inhibition of synaptic vessel release due to disruption of synaptic vessel function by reactive oxygen species production.
Depositing lab: Paul Sternberg. Depositing organization: California Institute of Technology. Publication: A cGAL-UAS bipartite expression toolkit for Caenorhabditis elegans sensory neurons. Nava S, Palma W, Wan X, Oh JY, Gharib S, Wang H, Revanna JS, Tan M, Zhang M, Liu J, Chen CH, Lee JS, Perry B, Sternberg PW. Proc Natl Acad Sci U S A. 2023 Dec 19;120(51):e2221680120. doi: 10.1073/pnas.2221680120. Epub 2023 Dec 14. PubMed 38096407.
Backbone
  Vector backbone: pPD117.01
  Backbone manufacturer: Fire Lab C. elegans Vector Kit
  Vector type: Worm Expression
Growth in bacteria
  Bacterial resistance: Ampicillin, 100 μg/mL
  Growth temperature: 37°C
  Growth strain: DH5alpha
  Copy number: High Copy
Gene/Insert
  Gene/Insert name: 15xUAS::miniSOG-103L-VAMP2-mCherry::let-858 3'UTR
  Species: C. elegans (nematode)
  Insert size (bp): 1658
  Cloning method: Restriction Enzyme; 5′ cloning site AgeI (unknown if destroyed); 3′ cloning site EcoRI (unknown if destroyed)
Terms and licenses: Academic/Nonprofit Terms; Industry Terms: Not Available to Industry
How to cite: pDO001 was a gift from Paul Sternberg (Addgene plasmid # 198828 ; http://n2t.net/addgene:198828 ; RRID:Addgene_198828)
