[The description below was written by a language model from this plasmid's Addgene catalogue record and pLannotate feature annotations shown in this document.]
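Description:
pDO001 is a C. elegans expression plasmid built on the pPD117.01 backbone from the Fire Lab vector kit. It serves as an effector in the cGAL-UAS bipartite expression system. In E. coli it is maintained as a high-copy plasmid through a ColE1/pUC-type origin and selected with ampicillin via the β-lactamase gene. Remnants of the lac regulatory region (a lacI fragment, CAP site, lac promoter and operator) and a fragment of a pUC multiple cloning site are carried over from the cloning backbone.

The payload begins with three tandem 5X UAS blocks, giving 15 Gal4-binding sites. Transcription therefore depends on a separately supplied cGAL driver, and the cell type expressing the driver determines where the effector is made. The feature table does not annotate a minimal promoter in the stretch between the UAS array and the coding region. The let-858 3'UTR named in the insert is also unannotated, and presumably lies in the gap after mCherry.

The coding region is a fusion of miniSOG-103L, VAMP2 and mCherry. The automated annotation labels the miniSOG variant as SOPP, a flavin-binding photosensitizer protein derived from Arabidopsis thaliana. VAMP2 is the synaptobrevin SNARE protein of synaptic vesicles. The mCherry annotation is longer than a typical mCherry coding sequence, which may reflect worm-style introns, though the record does not say so.

Tethering the photosensitizer to a vesicle protein places reactive oxygen species production at synaptic vesicles. According to the record, this disrupts vesicle function and inhibits synaptic vesicle release. mCherry allows expression and localisation to be visualised. The construct is suited to silencing synaptic output from genetically defined neurons, such as the sensory neurons covered by the associated toolkit.
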