Features (pLannotate 1.2.2; 14 found; start..end, strand, type, name):
     36..130     +  protein_bind   5X UAS: five tandem copies of the "ScaI site" 17-mer CGGAGTACTGTCCTCCG, an upstream activating sequence (UAS) that efficiently binds yeast Gal4 (Webster et al., 1988; Pfeiffer et al., 2010) GAL4
    169..263     +  protein_bind   5X UAS: five tandem copies of the "ScaI site" 17-mer CGGAGTACTGTCCTCCG, an upstream activating sequence (UAS) that efficiently binds yeast Gal4 (Webster et al., 1988; Pfeiffer et al., 2010) GAL4
    302..396     +  protein_bind   5X UAS: five tandem copies of the "ScaI site" 17-mer CGGAGTACTGTCCTCCG, an upstream activating sequence (UAS) that efficiently binds yeast Gal4 (Webster et al., 1988; Pfeiffer et al., 2010) GAL4
    719..736     -  misc_feature   MCS (fragment): pUC18/19 multiple cloning site
    838..1155    +  CDS            SOPP: SOPP is a basic (constitutively fluorescent) cyan fluorescent protein published in 2015, derived from Arabidopsis thaliana. It requires the cofactor flavin for fluorescence.
   1195..1509    +  CDS            VAMP2 (fragment): VAMP2_BOVIN - Also known as SYB2. Experimental evidence at protein level: Swiss-Prot protein existence level 1. Involved in the targeting and/or fusion of transport vesicles to their target membrane (By similarity). Major SNARE protein of synaptic vesicles which mediates fusion of synaptic vesicles to release neurotransmitters. Essential for fast vesicular exocytosis and activity-dependent neurotransmitter release as well as fast endocytosis that mediates rapid reuse of synaptic vesicles (By similarity). Modulates the gating characteristics of the delayed rectifier voltage- dependent potassium
   1594..2454    +  CDS            mCherry: mCherry is a basic (constitutively fluorescent) red fluorescent protein published in 2004, derived from Discosoma sp.. It is reported to be a very rapidly-maturing monomer with low acid sensitivity.
   2988..3092    +  promoter       AmpR promoter: bla
   3093..3953    +  CDS            AmpR: β-lactamase; bla; confers resistance to ampicillin, carbenicillin, and related antibiotics
   4124..4712    +  rep_origin     ori: high-copy-number ColE1/pMB1/pBR322/pUC origin of replication
   4895..4987    +  CDS            lacI (fragment): lac repressor; lacI; The lac repressor binds to the lac operator to inhibit transcription in E. coli. This inhibition can be relieved by adding lactose or isopropyl-β-D-thiogalactopyranoside (IPTG).
   5000..5021    +  protein_bind   CAP binding site: CAP binding activates transcription in the presence of cAMP. E. coli catabolite activator protein
   5036..5066    +  promoter       lac promoter: promoter for the E. coli lac operon
   5074..5090    +  protein_bind   lac operator: The lac repressor binds to the lac operator to inhibit transcription in E. coli. This inhibition can be relieved by adding lactose or isopropyl-β-D-thiogalactopyranoside (IPTG). lac repressor encoded by lacI
>Addgene plasmid #198828 | pDO001 | addgene full sequence | sequence record 390248 | Addgene NGS Result
AAGCTTGCTAGCCCATGATTACGCCAAGCTACGGGCGGAGTACTGTCCTCCGAGCGGAGTACTGTCCTCC
GAGCGGAGTACTGTCCTCCGAGCGGAGTACTGTCCTCCGAGCGGAGTACTGTCCTCCGAGCGGAGACTCC
CTAGCCCATGATTACGCCAAGCTACGGGCGGAGTACTGTCCTCCGAGCGGAGTACTGTCCTCCGAGCGGA
GTACTGTCCTCCGAGCGGAGTACTGTCCTCCGAGCGGAGTACTGTCCTCCGAGCGGAGACTCCCTAGCCC
ATGATTACGCCAAGCTACGGGCGGAGTACTGTCCTCCGAGCGGAGTACTGTCCTCCGAGCGGAGTACTGT
CCTCCGAGCGGAGTACTGTCCTCCGAGCGGAGTACTGTCCTCCGAGCGGAGACTCCCTAGGGGCGGCCGC
ACTGACTGGGCCGGCCAAAAATGCATAAGGTTTTGCTGGCACTGTTCTTTATCTTTCTGGCACCAGCATC
CGCACTGGCAGTCTCCGAACCGGCCTGCAGGTCGATTTTTTGCAAATTACGAGCGTTGTAGGGGGCGGAG
CGATAGGTCCTATAGGTTTTGGTATATCATCATTCATTCATTCATTGGTACATTCATTTACCCACCTTCC
TCTTTCTGAGCTTCTCTGGAGTTCTGTGCTTCCTTTTTCCCTTATCTTTATACTGTAATTTTTAACTTTC
AGGCATTGATTGGCGCGCCTCTAGAGGATCCCCGGGATTGGCCAAAGGACCCAAAGGTATGTTTCGAATG
ATACTAACATAACATAGAACATTTTCAGGAGGACCCTTGGCTAGCGTCGACGGTACCGGTAGAAAAAATG
GAGAAAAGTTTCGTGATAACTGATCCACGGCTGCCAGACAATCCCATCATCTTCGCATCCGATGGCTTCC
TGGAGCTGACCGAGTATTCCAGAGAGGAGATCCTGGGCCGCAATGGCCGCTTTCTGCAGGGACCAGAGAC
AGACCAGGCCACAGTGCAGAAGATTCGCGATGCCATTAGAGATCAGCGCGAGATTACCGTGCAGCTGATA
AACTACACAAAAAGCGGGAAGAAATTCTGGAACCTCCTGCACCTCCAGCCCATGAGGGACCAGAAGGGTG
AGCTCCAGTATTTCATCGGAGTGCTGCTGGATGGATCAGGAGGAGGCTCAGGAGGAGGAGGCGCGCCTAC
CGGTATGTCGGCTACCGCTGCCACCGTCCCGCCTGCCGCCCCGGCCGGCGAGGGTGGCCCCCCTGCACCT
CCTCCAAACCTTACTAGTAACAGGAGACTGCAGCAGACCCAGGCCCAGGTGGATGAGGTGGTGGACATCA
TGAGGGTGAATGTGGACAAGGTCCTGGAGCGGGACCAGAAGTTGTCGGAGCTGGATGACCGTGCAGATGC
CCTCCAGGCAGGGGCCTCCCAGTTTGAAACAAGTGCAGCCAAGCTCAAGCGCAAATACTGGTGGAAAAAC
CTCAAGATGATGATCATCTTGGGAGTGATCTGCGCCATCATCCTCATCATCATCATCGTTTACTTCAGCA
CTAGCGGCGGAAGCGGCGGGGGAATCGATGGACCGGTAGAAAAAATGGGATCCATGGTCTCAAAGGGTGA
AGAAGATAACATGGCAATTATTAAAGAGTTTATGCGTTTCAAGGTGCATATGGAGGGATCTGTCAATGGG
CATGAGTTTGAAATTGAAGGTGAAGGAGAAGGCCGACCATATGAGGGAACACAAACCGCAAAACTAAAGG
TAAGTTTAAACATATATATACTAACTAACCCTGATTATTTAAATTTTCAGGTAACTAAAGGCGGACCATT
ACCATTCGCCTGGGACATCCTCTCTCCACAGTTCATGTATGGAAGTAAAGCTTATGTTAAACATCCGGCA
GATATACCAGATTATTTGAAACTTTCATTCCCGGAGGGTTTTAAGTGGGAACGCGTAATGAATTTTGAAG
ACGGAGGAGTTGTTACAGTGACGCAAGACTCAAGGTAAGTTTAAACAGTTCGGTACTAACTAACCATACA
TATTTAAATTTTCAGCCTCCAAGATGGAGAATTTATTTATAAAGTCAAACTTCGAGGAACGAATTTCCCC
TCGGATGGACCTGTTATGCAGAAGAAGACTATGGGATGGGAAGCTTCAAGTGAAAGAATGTACCCTGAAG
ACGGTGCTCTTAAGGGAGAGATTAAACAACGTCTTAAATTGAAAGATGGAGGACATTACGATGCTGAGGT
AAGTTTAAACATGATTTTACTAACTAACTAATCTGATTTAAATTTTCAGGTGAAGACAACTTACAAAGCC
AAAAAACCAGTTCAGCTGCCAGGAGCGTACAATGTTAATATTAAACTGGATATCACCTCCCACAACGAGG
ATTACACTATCGTTGAGCAATATGAAAGAGCTGAAGGGCGGCACTCGACAGGTGGCATGGATGAATTGTA
TAAGTAGCATTCGTAGAATTCGCTAGCCGGCCATACAAGTAATCCGGATGATCGACGCCAACGTCGTTGA
ATTTTCAAATTTTAAATACTGAATATTTGTTTTTTTTCCTATTATTTATTTATTCTCTTTGTGTTTTTTT
TCTTGCTTTCTAAAAAATTAATTCAATCCAAATCTAAACATTTTTTTTTCTCTTTCCGTCTCCCAATTCG
TATTCCGCTCCTCTCATCTGAACACAATGTGCAAGTTTATTTATCTTCTCGCTTTCATTTCATTAGGACG
TGGGGGGAATTGGTGGAAGGGGGAAACACACAAAAGGATGATGGAAATGAAATAAGGACACACAATATGC
AACAACATTCAATTCAGAAATATGGAGGAAGGTTTAAAAGAAAACATAAAAATATATAGAGGAGGAAGGA
AAACTAGTAAAAAATAAGCAAAGAAATTAGGCGAACGATGAGAATTGTCCTCGCTTGGGCCCAAAAGGCC
TTTTTTTTTTGGCGCCGACGTCAGGTGGCACTTTTCGGGGAAATGTGCGCGGAACCCCTATTTGTTTATT
TTTCTAAATACATTCAAATATGTATCCGCTCATGAGACAATAACCCTGATAAATGCTTCAATAATATTGA
AAAAGGAAGAGTATGAGTATTCAACATTTCCGTGTCGCCCTTATTCCCTTTTTTGCGGCATTTTGCCTTC
CTGTTTTTGCTCACCCAGAAACGCTGGTGAAAGTAAAAGATGCTGAAGATCAGTTGGGTGCACGAGTGGG
TTACATCGAACTGGATCTCAACAGCGGTAAGATCCTTGAGAGTTTTCGCCCCGAAGAACGTTTTCCAATG
ATGAGCACTTTTAAAGTTCTGCTATGTGGCGCGGTATTATCCCGTATTGACGCCGGGCAAGAGCAACTCG
GTCGCCGCATACACTATTCTCAGAATGACTTGGTTGAGTACTCACCAGTCACAGAAAAGCATCTTACGGA
TGGCATGACAGTAAGAGAATTATGCAGTGCTGCCATAACCATGAGTGATAACACTGCGGCCAACTTACTT
CTGACAACGATCGGAGGACCGAAGGAGCTAACCGCTTTTTTGCACAACATGGGGGATCATGTAACTCGCC
TTGATCGTTGGGAACCGGAGCTGAATGAAGCCATACCAAACGACGAGCGTGACACCACGATGCCTGTAGC
AATGGCAACAACGTTGCGCAAACTATTAACTGGCGAACTACTTACTCTAGCTTCCCGGCAACAATTAATA
GACTGGATGGAGGCGGATAAAGTTGCAGGACCACTTCTGCGCTCGGCCCTTCCGGCTGGCTGGTTTATTG
CTGATAAATCTGGAGCCGGTGAGCGTGGGTCTCGCGGTATCATTGCAGCACTGGGGCCAGATGGTAAGCC
CTCCCGTATCGTAGTTATCTACACGACGGGGAGTCAGGCAACTATGGATGAACGAAATAGACAGATCGCT
GAGATAGGTGCCTCACTGATTAAGCATTGGTAACTGTCAGACCAAGTTTACTCATATATACTTTAGATTG
ATTTAAAACTTCATTTTTAATTTAAAAGGATCTAGGTGAAGATCCTTTTTGATAATCTCATGACCAAAAT
CCCTTAACGTGAGTTTTCGTTCCACTGAGCGTCAGACCCCGTAGAAAAGATCAAAGGATCTTCTTGAGAT
CCTTTTTTTCTGCGCGTAATCTGCTGCTTGCAAACAAAAAAACCACCGCTACCAGCGGTGGTTTGTTTGC
CGGATCAAGAGCTACCAACTCTTTTTCCGAAGGTAACTGGCTTCAGCAGAGCGCAGATACCAAATACTGT
TCTTCTAGTGTAGCCGTAGTTAGGCCACCACTTCAAGAACTCTGTAGCACCGCCTACATACCTCGCTCTG
CTAATCCTGTTACCAGTGGCTGCTGCCAGTGGCGATAAGTCGTGTCTTACCGGGTTGGACTCAAGACGAT
AGTTACCGGATAAGGCGCAGCGGTCGGGCTGAACGGGGGGTTCGTGCACACAGCCCAGCTTGGAGCGAAC
GACCTACACCGAACTGAGATACCTACAGCGTGAGCTATGAGAAAGCGCCACGCTTCCCGAAGGGAGAAAG
GCGGACAGGTATCCGGTAAGCGGCAGGGTCGGAACAGGAGAGCGCACGAGGGAGCTTCCAGGGGGAAACG
CCTGGTATCTTTATAGTCCTGTCGGGTTTCGCCACCTCTGACTTGAGCGTCGATTTTTGTGATGCTCGTC
AGGGGGGCGGAGCCTATGGAAAAACGCCAGCAACGCGGCCTTTTTACGGTTCCTGGCCTTTTGCTGGCCT
TTTGCTCACATGTTCTTTCCTGCGTTATCCCCTGATTCTGTGGATAACCGTATTACCGCCTTTGAGTGAG
CTGATACCGCTCGCCGCAGCCGAACGACCGAGCGCAGCGAGTCAGTGAGCGAGGAAGCGGAAGAGCGCCC
AATACGCAAACCGCCTCTCCCCGCGCGTTGGCCGATTCATTAATGCAGCTGGCACGACAGGTTTCCCGAC
TGGAAAGCGGGCAGTGAGCGCAACGCAATTAATGTGAGTTAGCTCACTCATTAGGCACCCCAGGCTTTAC
ACTTTATGCTTCCGGCTCGTATGTTGTGTGGAATTGTGAGCGGATAACAATTTCACACAGGAAACAGCTA
TGACCATGATTACGCCAAGCTGTAAGTTTAAACATGATCTTACTAACTAACTATTCTCATTTAAATTTTC
AGAGCTTAAAAATGGCTGAAATCACTCACAACGATGGATACGCTAACAACTTGGAAATGAAAT
